>Addgene plasmid #188594 | pAFMW-Nbr[R272A] | addgene full sequence | sequence record 375853 | Addgene NGS Result
GCGCCCAATACGCAAACCGCCTCTCCCCGCGCGTTGGCCGATTCATTAATGCAGGCAACTCGTGAAAGGT
AGGCGGATCAGCGGCCGCAGCATGCAATTCTATATTCTAAAAACACAAATGATACTTCTAAAAAAAAATC
ATGAATGGCATCAACTCTGAATCAAATCTTTGCAGATGCACCTACTTCTCATTTCCACTGTCACATCATT
TTTCCAGATCTCGCTGCCTGTTATGTGGCCCACAAACCAAGACACGTTTTATGGCCATTAAAGCTGGCTG
ATCGTCGCCAAACACCAAATACATAATGAATATGTACACATTCGAGAAAGAAGCGATCAAAGAAGCGTCT
TCGGGCGGAGTAGGAGAATGCGGAGGAGAAGGAGAACGAGCTGATCTAGTATCTCTCCACAATCCAATGC
CAACTGACCAACTGGCCATATTCGGAGCAATTTGAAGCCAATTTCCATCGCCTGGCGATCGCTCCATTCT
TGGCTATATGTTTTTCACCGTTACCCGGGGCCATTTTCAAAGACTCGTCGGCAAGATAAGATTGTGTCAC
TCGCTGTCTCTCTTCATTTGTCGAAGAATGCTGAGGAATTTCGCGATGACGTCGGCGAGTATTTTGAAGA
ATGAGAATAATTTGTATTTATACGAAAATCAGTTAGTGGAATTTTCTACAAAAACATGTTATCTATAGAT
AATTTTGTTGCAAAATATGTTGACTATGACAAAGATTGTATGTATATACCTTTAATGTATTCTCATTTTC
TTATGTATTTATAATGGCAATGATGATACTGATGATATTTTAAGATGATGCCAGACCAAAAGGCTTGAAT
TTCTGCGTCTTTTGCCGAACGCAGTGCATGTGCAATTGTTGTTTTTTGGAATATTCAATTTTCGGACTGT
CCGCTTTGATTTCAGTTTCTTGGCTTATTCAAAAAGCAAAGTAAAGCCAAAAAAGCGAGATGGCAATACC
AAATGCGGCAAAACGGTAGTGGAAGGAAAGGGGTGCGGGGCAGCGGAAGGAAGGGTGGGGCGGGGCGTGG
CGGGGTCTGTGGCTGGGCGCGACGTCACCGACGTTGGAGCCACTCCTTTGACCATGTGTGCGTGTGTGTA
TTATTCGTGTCTCGCCACTCGCCGGTTGTTTTTTTCTTTTTATGCTGCGCTCTCTCTAGCGCCATCTCGC
TTACGCATGCTCAACGCACCGCATGTTGCCGTTTCCTTTTATGCGTCATTTTGGCTCGAAATAGGCAATT
ATTTAAACAAAGATTAGTCAACGAAAACGCTAAAATAAATAAGTCTACAATATGGTTACTTATTGCCATG
TGTGTGCAGCCAACGATAGCAACAAAAGCAACAACACAGGTGGCTTTCCCTCTTTCACTTTTTGTTTGCA
AGCCGCGTGCGAGCAAGACGGCACGACCGGCAAACGCAATTACGCTGACAAAGAGCAGACGAAGTTTTGG
CGAAAAACATCAAGGCGCCTGATACGAATGCATTTGCAATAACAATTGCGATATTTAATATTGTTTATGA
AGCTGTTTGACTTCAAAACACACAAAAAAAAAAATAAAACAAATTATTTGAAAGAGAATTAGGAATCGGA
CGCTTATCGTTAGGGTAACAACAAGAAATGCTTACTGAGTCACAGCCTCTGGAAAACTGCCGCAAGCCAG
AGAGAGAGAGAAAAAGAGGGAGAGCAGCTTAGACCGCATGTGCTTGTGTGTGAGGCGTCTCTCTCTTCGT
CTCTGTTGCGCAAACGCATAGACTGCACTGAAAAAATCGATTACCTATTTTTTATGAATGAATATTTGCA
CTATTACTATTCAAAACTATTAAGATAGCAATCACATTCAATAGCCAAATACTATACCACCTGAGCGATG
CAACGAAATGATCAATTTGAGCAAAAATGCTGCATATTTAGGACGGCATCATTATAGAAATGCTTCTTGC
TGTGTACTTTTCTCTCGTCTGGCAGCTGTTTCGCCGTTATTGTTAAAACCGGCTTAAGTTAGGTGTGTTT
TCTACGACTAGTGAATGCCCTACTAGAAGATGTGTGTTGCACAAAATGTCCCTGGAATAACCAATTTGAA
GTGCAGATAGCAGTAAACGTAAGCTAATATGAATATTATTTAACTGTAATGTTTTAATATCGCTGGACAT
TACTAATAAACCCACTATAAACACATGTACATATGTATGTTTTGGCATACAATGAGTAGTTGGGGAAAAA
ATGTGTAAAAGCACCGTGACCATCACAGCATAAAGATAACCAGCTGAAGTATCGAATATGAGTAACCCCC
AAATTGAATCACATGCCGCAACTGATAGGACCCATGGAAGTACACTCTTCATGGCGATATACAAGACACA
CACAAGCACGAACACCCAGTTGCGGAGGAAATTCTCCGTAAATGAAAACCCAATCGGCGAACAATTCATA
CCCATATATGGTAAAAGTTTTGAACGCGACTTGAGAGCGGAGAGCATTGCGGCTGATAAGGTTTTAGCGC
TAAGCGGGCTTTATAAAACGGGCTGCGGGACCAGTTTTCATATCACTACCGTTTGAGTTCTTGTGCTGTG
TGGATACTCCTCCCGACACAAAGCCGCTCCATCAGCCAGCAGTCGTCTAATCCAGAGACCCCGGATCCAG
ATATCGAGGCCTGTCTAGAGAAGCTTGTTCGAATCTCGAGTGCGCGCTTCCGGAGGTATACACCTAGGCG
GTACCACTGCAGTGAATTCGGAGCTCCGCCACCATGGACTACAAAGACCATGACGGTGATTATAAAGATC
ATGACATCGATTACAAGGATGACGATGACAAGCACCGGTTGAGCTCCGCCACCATGGAGCAAAAGCTCAT
TTCTGAAGAGGACTTGAATGAAATGGAGCAAAAGCTCATTTCTGAAGAGGACTTGAATGAAATGGAGCAA
AAGCTCATTTCTGAAGAGGACTTGAATGAAATGGAGCAAAAGCTCATTTCTGAAGAGGACTTGAATGAAA
TGGAGCAAAAGCTCATTTCTGAAGAGGACTTGAATGAAATGGAGAGCTTGGGCGACCTCACCATGGAGCA
AAAGCTCATTTCTGAAGAGGACTTGAATCACCGGTATACAAGTTTGTACAAAAAAGCAGGCTCCGCGGCC
GCCCCCTTCACCGCACGCAAGAGCCACATGTACAACGCAATACCCGCCGGCTTTGAGTCGGACGAGGAGA
ACATGGAGAACCTAATGAGCAACCTGAAGATCAAGCGCTTGGAGGACATCACGACAGGTGCTGGAATCGA
CGGCTGTAACTTTGACGCCACCTTGGACGCAAAGGCGGAGGAGTTTTTTAAGCTGTTCCGCGAGAAGTGG
AACATGTATAGCAAGAAAAAGTCGCCACATCTGCGCCAGGAATTTGGAAGGGCTTTAATGGGCCATCAGG
ATCCTTTGCTCCTGGCCCTGAAGATCTTCGCCAACTGCCCAGACAGCAGCAACATCAAGACGAAGAGCTT
GTCACATTTTGTGCTGGACACGGTTTGCAAGCTCCACAAGGATTTCCCGCATCTTGGCGAGGGCTGTGAT
CCCAACACCAGCATGATAGCCTTTAACTTTGTCAAGACCTCCGGCTTGCTGGCCCTCAACAATGCTGTTA
TCCATGCCTACAGTCTACGTCAGATCCGCGACCTACTGCTTCCCAAGTTGCGCGAACTCCTGGACAACGG
GCTTTACAAAGAGGTCACCCAATGGTCCATCAGTCTGCAGTTGACGCACGAGTTCGACATGCTGGAACTG
GCTTTCCCGCTGATTGCAATTGAGAAACTACCACTGGCCGAGGAATATCTGGACCATGCCACACAGCAGA
GGTTGCCCTTTGTCAAGTTCTTGGATTCGTTGCTGCACAAGGAGAAGTCGGTTTTAGAGCTCTGCGAGCA
TCTACTCGATCGGTACAAAAATCTCAAAATTTCCCATAACGTGCTCAGCTATGCGCCTATGGCCAAGATT
GTGGCGCGACTGGCCAAGAAGTATGGTTTTGACGACGCCGTCACGCCCAACTATAAGTTCACGAAGACGT
GCAGCTACTTGCATTACCTTTACCGCGAGTACGAGAAGACGCGCATGAACCTGGCCAGTTTCCGGGAGGT
TGTGAGCGTCCATGCCTTTAACCACGAGCTGCGCACGGACTTCGTAAAGTATTTGGCCTCTGCTGGAGCT
CATTCTGAAGCCATCTACTGGTACACGGAGTTCAATATTGACCCGAAAGATTGTCCGTTGGAGATCGAGA
CGCAGGTATCGCAAAACGGTGCTGGAAAAGCGTCAGGCTGGGAATCCCCCGGCAAGGAACGCTGTCCTTC
GAGTAGATGTGATATGTACCTGACCATGGACCTGCCCGACGAGTGCCTTATCATTGTGAACAAGGCTGAT
GAGTTCGATCGTATGTTATACCATCTGCAGCAGGAGTGCGTCATATACCTGGATTCTGAATGGATGCAGA
GCGTGTGCGGAGACAATCAGCTGTGCGTGCTACAGATCGCCACCGGCCACAATGTCTACCTGATCGATTG
CCTGGCGCGGGAGAGCTTACGCTCGGAACACTGGCGCTTGCTGGGCGCGAATATCTTTAATAACGTGAAC
ATCCGTAAGGTGGGGTTCTCTATGGTCAGTGATCTCAGTGTATTGCAGCGGTCACTGCCCCTGCAACTGC
GCCTTCAAATGCCTCACCACTACTTGGACCTTCGCAATCTCTGGTTGGAGTTAAAAAAGCAGCGCTTCGG
CGTTGAACTTCCCTTCGGCAATGTTAACCGGGCAGGAGACGCCCTTACGGATCTCTCATTGGCATGCCTT
GGCAAGAAACTGAACAAATCAAACCAGTGCTCAAACTGGGCCAATAGACCGCTGCGTCGCGAGCAGATTC
TTTATGCAGCCATCGATGCGCGGTGTTTGATGCTGATCTACAACACGCTCATTGAACGCGTGTCCTTCAT
ACAAGCGGTTATCGAAAAGAGCATCGCCAGCAATAACTTTCTCAGGCGGGGTGCCCATGTTAAGTGAAAG
GGTGGGCGCGCCGACCCAGCTTTCTTGTACAAAGTGGTGACGTAAGCTAGCAGGATCTTTGTGAAGGAAC
CTTACTTCTGTGGTGTGACATAATTGGACAAACTACCTACAGAGATTTAAAGCTCTAAGGTAAATATAAA
ATTTTTAAGTGTATAATGTGTTAAACTACTGATTCTAATTGTTTGTGTATTTTAGATTCCAACCTATGGA
ACTGATGAATGGGAGCAGTGGTGGAATGCCTTTAATGAGGAAAACCTGTTTTGCTCAGAAGAAATGCCAT
CTAGTGATGATGAGGCTACTGCTGACTCTCAACATTCTACTCCTCCAAAAAAGAAGAGAAAGGTAGAAGA
CCCCAAGGACTTTCCTTCAGAATTGCTAAGTTTTTTGAGTCATGCTGTGTTTAGTAATAGAACTCTTGCT
TGCTTTGCTATTTACACCACAAAGGAAAAAGCTGCACTGCTATACAAGAAAATTATGGAAAAATATTCTG
TAACCTTTATAAGTAGGCATAACAGTTATAATCATAACATACTGTTTTTTCTTACTCCACACAGGCATAG
AGTGTCTGCTATTAATAACTATGCTCAAAAATTGTGTACCTTTAGCTTTTTAATTTGTAAAGGGGTTAAT
AAGGAATATTTGATGTATAGTGCCTTGACTAGAGATCATAATCAGCCATACCACATTTGTAGAGGTTTTA
CTTGCTTTAAAAAACCTCCCACACCTCCCCCTGAACCTGAAACATAAAATGAATGCAATTGTTGTTGTTA
ACTTGTTTATTGCAGCTTATAATGGTTACAAATAAAGCAATAGCATCACAAATTTCACAAATAAAGCATT
TTTTTCACTGCATTCTAGTTGTGGTTTGTCCAAACTCATCAATGTATCTTATCATGTCTGGATCCCGTTT
AAACTACGCGTAATTCAAACAGGGTTCTGGCGTCGTTCTCGTACTGTTTTCCCCAGGCCAGTGCTTTAGC
GTTATTGAAAAAGGAAGAGTATGAGTATTCAACATTTCCGTGTCGCCCTTATTCCCTTTTTTGCGGCATT
TTGCCTTCCTGTTTTTGCTCACCCAGAAACGCTGGTGAAAGTAAAAGATGCTGAAGATCAGTTGGGTGCA
CGAGTGGGTTACATCGAACTGGATCTCAACAGCGGTAAGATCCTTGAGAGTTTTCGCCCCGAAGAACGTT
TTCCAATGATGAGCACTTTTAAAGTTCTGCTATGTGGCGCGGTATTATCCCGTATTGACGCCGGGCAAGA
GCAACTCGGTCGCCGCATACACTATTCTCAGAATGACTTGGTTGAGTACTCACCAGTCACAGAAAAGCAT
CTTACGGATGGCATGACAGTAAGAGAATTATGCAGTGCTGCCATAACCATGAGTGATAACACTGCGGCCA
ACTTACTTCTGACAACGATCGGAGGACCGAAGGAGCTAACCGCTTTTTTGCACAACATGGGGGATCATGT
AACTCGCCTTGATCGTTGGGAACCGGAGCTGAATGAAGCCATACCAAACGACGAGCGTGACACCACGATG
CCTGTAGCAATGGCAACAACGTTGCGCAAACTATTAACTGGCGAACTACTTACTCTAGCTTCCCGGCAAC
AATTAATAGACTGGATGGAGGCGGATAAAGTTGCAGGACCACTTCTGCGCTCGGCCCTTCCGGCTGGCTG
GTTTATTGCTGATAAATCTGGAGCCGGTGAGCGTGGGTCTCGCGGTATCATTGCAGCACTGGGGCCAGAT
GGTAAGCCCTCCCGTATCGTAGTTATCTACACGACGGGGAGTCAGGCAACTATGGATGAACGAAATAGAC
AGATCGCTGAGATAGGTGCCTCACTGATTAAGCATTGGTAACTGTCAGACCAAGTTTACTCATATATACT
TTAGATTGATTTAAAACTTCATTTTTAATTTAAAAGGATCTAGGTGAAGATCCTTTTTGATAATCTCATG
ACCAAAATCCCTTAACGTGAGTTTTCGTTCCACTGAGCGTCAGACCCCGTAGAAAAGATCAAAGGATCTT
CTTGAGATCCTTTTTTTCTGCGCGTAATCTGCTGCTTGCAAACAAAAAAACCACCGCTACCAGCGGTGGT
TTGTTTGCCGGATCAAGAGCTACCAACTCTTTTTCCGAAGGTAACTGGCTTCAGCAGAGCGCAGATACCA
AATACTGTTCTTCTAGTGTAGCCGTAGTTAGGCCACCACTTCAAGAACTCTGTAGCACCGCCTACATACC
TCGCTCTGCTAATCCTGTTACCAGTGGCTGCTGCCAGTGGCGATAAGTCGTGTCTTACCGGGTTGGACTC
AAGACGATAGTTACCGGATAAGGCGCAGCGGTCGGGCTGAACGGGGGGTTCGTGCACACAGCCCAGCTTG
GAGCGAACGACCTACACCGAACTGAGATACCTACAGCGTGAGCTATGAGAAAGCGCCACGCTTCCCGAAG
GGAGAAAGGCGGACAGGTATCCGGTAAGCGGCAGGGTCGGAACAGGAGAGCGCACGAGGGAGCTTCCAGG
GGGAAACGCCTGGTATCTTTATAGTCCTGTCGGGTTTCGCCACCTCTGACTTGAGCGTCGATTTTTGTGA
TGCTCGTCAGGGGGGCGGAGCCTATGGAAAAACGCCAGCAACGCGGCCTTTTTACGGTTCCTGGCCTTTT
GCTGGCCTTTTGCTCACATGTTCTTTCCTGCGTTATCCCCTGATTCTGTGGATAACCGTATTACCGCCTT
TGAGTGAGCTGATACCGCTCGCCGCAGCCGAACGACCGAGCGCAGCGAGTCAGTGAGCGAGGAAGCGGAA
GA
Features (pLannotate 1.2.2; 21 found; start..end, strand, type, name):
      1..54      +  CDS            lacI (fragment): lac repressor; lacI; The lac repressor binds to the lac operator to inhibit transcription in E. coli. This inhibition can be relieved by adding lactose or isopropyl-β-D-thiogalactopyranoside (IPTG).
    140..2649    +  promoter       Ac5 promoter: Drosophila melanogaster actin 5C promoter
   2767..2832    +  CDS            3xFLAG: three tandem FLAG® epitope tags, followed by an enterokinase cleavage site
   2857..2886    +  CDS            Myc: Myc (human c-Myc proto-oncogene) epitope tag
   2896..2925    +  CDS            Myc: Myc (human c-Myc proto-oncogene) epitope tag
   2935..2964    +  CDS            Myc: Myc (human c-Myc proto-oncogene) epitope tag
   2974..3003    +  CDS            Myc: Myc (human c-Myc proto-oncogene) epitope tag
   3013..3042    +  CDS            Myc: Myc (human c-Myc proto-oncogene) epitope tag
   3076..3105    +  CDS            Myc: Myc (human c-Myc proto-oncogene) epitope tag
   3118..3142    +  protein_bind   attB1: mutant version of attB; recombination site for the Gateway® BP reaction BP Clonase™
   3163..5034    +  CDS            Nbr: MUT7_DROME - Experimental evidence at protein level: Swiss-Prot protein existence level 1. Possesses 3'-5' exoribonuclease activity. Required for 3'-end trimming of AGO1-bound miRNAs, in particular multiple-isoform miRNAs, which represents a critical step in miRNA maturation. From Drosophila melanogaster (Fruit fly).
   5054..5078    -  protein_bind   attB2: mutant version of attB; recombination site for the Gateway® BP reaction BP Clonase™
   5094..5168    +  CDS            small t antigen (fragment): SV40 (simian virus 40) small t antigen
   5170..5235    +  intron         small t intron: SV40 (simian virus 40) small t antigen intron
   5365..5385    +  CDS            SV40 NLS: nuclear localization signal of SV40 (simian virus 40) large T antigen
   5704..5787    +  CDS            large T antigen (fragment): large T antigen from SV40 (simian virus 40)
   5810..5944    +  polyA_signal   SV40 poly(A) signal: SV40 polyadenylation signal
   5962..6024    -  CDS            Exo (fragment): 5' to 3' double-stranded DNA exonuclease in the λ Red system; exo; creates 3' single-stranded DNA tails
   6023..6040    +  promoter       AmpR promoter (fragment): bla
   6041..6901    +  CDS            AmpR: β-lactamase; bla; confers resistance to ampicillin, carbenicillin, and related antibiotics
   7072..7660    +  rep_origin     ori: high-copy-number ColE1/pMB1/pBR322/pUC origin of replication
