[The description below was written by a language model from this plasmid's Addgene catalogue record and pLannotate feature annotations shown in this document.]
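Description:
pAFMW-Nbr[R272A] is an insect expression plasmid of about 7.8 kb, built on the pAFMW Gateway destination backbone, for producing an epitope-tagged point mutant of the Drosophila melanogaster exoribonuclease Nibbler (Nbr, CG9247) in S2 cells. It is propagated in E. coli through a high-copy ColE1/pUC-type origin and selected with ampicillin via the β-lactamase gene. The feature table shows no marker for selection in insect cells, which suggests transient transfection or co-transfection with a separate selection plasmid.

Expression is driven by the constitutive Drosophila actin 5C (Ac5) promoter. Downstream of it lies an N-terminal tag block consisting of a 3xFLAG epitope followed by six annotated Myc repeats. This block continues through an attB1 site into the Nbr coding sequence. The attB1 and attB2 sites flanking the insert are the scars of the Gateway recombination used to move the gene into the destination vector. The transcript is processed using an SV40-derived 3' region that contains the small t antigen intron and the SV40 polyadenylation signal. The small t, large T and NLS annotations in this region are fragments of that SV40 segment rather than intended coding payload. The short lacI and λ Exo hits likewise appear to be backbone remnants.

The insert carries the R272A substitution (arginine to alanine). Nibbler is a 3'-5' exoribonuclease required for trimming the 3' ends of AGO1-bound microRNAs during their maturation. The plasmid belongs to a set of Flag-tagged Nibbler variants used for structure-function analysis of this trimming activity. The tags allow the mutant protein to be detected or immunoprecipitated. The record does not state the specific functional role of residue R272.
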