Addgene plasmid #188594: pAFMW-Nbr[R272A]
Purpose: Flag-tagged Nibbler variants expression in Drosophila S2 cells
Depositing lab: Stefan Ameres. Depositing organization: Institut fuer Molekulare Biotechnologie (IMBA). Publication: Structure-function analysis of microRNA 3'-end trimming by Nibbler. Xie W, Sowemimo I, Hayashi R, Wang J, Burkard TR, Brennecke J, Ameres SL, Patel DJ. Proc Natl Acad Sci U S A. 2020 Dec 1;117(48):30370-30379. doi: 10.1073/pnas.2018156117. Epub 2020 Nov 16. PubMed 33199607.
Backbone
  Vector backbone: pAFMW
  Vector type: Insect Expression
Growth in bacteria
  Bacterial resistance: Ampicillin, 100 μg/mL
  Growth temperature: 37°C
  Growth strain: DH5alpha
  Copy number: Unknown
Gene/Insert
  Gene/Insert name: Nibbler
  Species: D. melanogaster (fly)
  Mutation: R272A [CGG=> GCG]
  Entrez Gene: Nbr (a.k.a. Dmel_CG9247, CG9247, Dmel\CG9247, nbr)
  Tag / fusion protein: FLAG-Myc (N terminal on insert)
  Cloning method: Gateway Cloning
Terms and licenses: Academic/Nonprofit Terms; Industry Terms: Not Available to Industry
How to cite: pAFMW-Nbr[R272A] was a gift from Stefan Ameres (Addgene plasmid # 188594 ; http://n2t.net/addgene:188594 ; RRID:Addgene_188594)
